>Addgene plasmid #213846 | pLEU | addgene full sequence | sequence record 422168 | Addgene NGS Result
CCCTGAATTCGCATCTAGATGGTAGAGCCACAAACAGCCGGTACAAGCAACGATCTCCAGGACCATCTGA
ATCATGCGCGGATGACACGAACTCACGACGGCGATCACAGACATTAACCCACAGTACAGACACTGCGACA
ACGTGGCAATTCGTCGCAATACCGTCTCACTGAACTGGCCGATAATTGCAGACGAACGTGAGACCGAAAG
TGAAACGTGATTTCATGCGTCATTTTGAACATTTTGTAAATCTTATTTAATAATGTGTGCGGCAATTCAC
ATTTAATTTATGAATGTTTTCTTAACATCGCGGCAACTCAAGAAACGGCAGGTTCGGATCTTAGCTACTA
GAGAAAGAGGAGAAATACTAGATGCGTAAAGGCGAAGAGCTGTTCACTGGTGTCGTCCCTATTCTGGTGG
AACTGGATGGTGATGTCAACGGTCATAAGTTTTCCGTGCGTGGCGAGGGTGAAGGTGACGCAACTAATGG
TAAACTGACGCTGAAGTTCATCTGTACTACTGGTAAACTGCCGGTTCCTTGGCCGACTCTGGTAACGACG
CTGACTTATGGTGTTCAGTGCTTTGCTCGTTATCCGGACCATATGAAGCAGCATGACTTCTTCAAGTCCG
CCATGCCGGAAGGCTATGTGCAGGAACGCACGATTTCCTTTAAGGATGACGGCACGTACAAAACGCGTGC
GGAAGTGAAATTTGAAGGCGATACCCTGGTAAACCGCATTGAGCTGAAAGGCATTGACTTTAAAGAGGAC
GGCAATATCCTGGGCCATAAGCTGGAATACAATTTTAACAGCCACAATGTTTACATCACCGCCGATAAAC
AAAAAAATGGCATTAAAGCGAATTTTAAAATTCGCCACAACGTGGAGGATGGCAGCGTGCAGCTGGCTGA
TCACTACCAGCAAAACACTCCAATCGGTGATGGTCCTGTTCTGCTGCCAGACAATCACTATCTGAGCACG
CAAAGCGTTCTGTCTAAAGATCCGAACGAGAAACGCGATCATATGGTTCTGCTGGAGTTCGTAACCGCAG
CGGGCATCACGCATGGTATGGATGAACTGTACAAATGACCAGGCATCAAATAAAACGAAAGGCTCAGTCG
AAAGACTGGGCCTTTCGTTTTATCTGTTGTTTGTCGGTGAACGCTCTCTACTAGAGTCACACTGGCTCAC
CTTCGGGTGGGCCTTTCTGCGTTTATAGGTCTCAGCTGGAAATCTGCTCGTCAGTGGTGCTCACACTGAC
GAATCATGTACAGATCATACCGATGACTGCCTGGCGACTCACAACTAAGCAAGACAGCCGGAACCAGCGC
CGGCGAACACCACTGCATATATGGCATATCACAACAGTCCACGTCTCAAGCAGTTACAGAGATGTTACGA
ACCACTAGTGCACTGCAGTACATCGAGGAGAACTTCTAGTATATCTACATACCTAATATTATTGCCTTAT
TAAAAATGGAATCCCAACAATTACATCAAAATCCACATTCTCTTCAAAATCAATTGTCCTGTACTTCCTT
GTTCATGTGTGTTCAAAAACGTTATATTTATAGGATAATTATACTCTATTTCTCAACAAGTAATTGGTTG
TTTGGCCGAGCGGTCTAAGGCGCCTGATTCAAGAAATATCTTGACCGCAGTTAACTGTGGGAATACTCAG
GTATCGTAAGATGCAAGAGTTCGAATCTCTTAGCAACCATTATTTTTTTCCTCAACATAACGAGAACACA
CAGGGGCGCTATCGCACAGAATCAAATTCGATGACTGGAAATTTTTTGTTAATTTCAGAGGTCGCCTGAC
GCATATACCTTTTTCAACTGAAAAATTGGGAGAAAAAGGAAAGGTGAGAGCGCCGGAACCGGCTTTTCAT
ATAGAATAGAGAAGCGTTCATGACTAAATGCTTGCATCACAATACTTGAAGTTGACAATATTATTTAAGG
ACCTATTGTTTTTTCCAATAGGTGGTTAGCAATCGTCTTACTTTCTAACTTTTCTTACCTTTTACATTTC
AGCAATATATATATATATATTTCAAGGATATACCATTCTAATGTCTGCCCCTAAGAAGATCGTCGTTTTG
CCAGGTGACCACGTTGGTCAAGAAATCACAGCCGAAGCCATTAAGGTTCTTAAAGCTATTTCTGATGTTC
GTTCCAATGTCAAGTTCGATTTCGAAAATCATTTAATTGGTGGTGCTGCTATCGATGCTACAGGTGTTCC
ACTTCCAGATGAGGCGCTGGAAGCCTCCAAGAAGGCTGATGCCGTTTTGTTAGGTGCTGTGGGTGGTCCT
AAATGGGGAACCGGTAGTGTTAGACCTGAACAAGGTTTACTAAAAATCCGTAAAGAACTTCAATTGTACG
CCAACTTAAGACCATGTAACTTTGCATCCGACTCTCTTTTAGACTTATCTCCAATCAAGCCACAATTTGC
TAAAGGTACTGACTTCGTTGTTGTCAGAGAATTAGTGGGAGGTATTTACTTTGGTAAGAGAAAGGAGGAC
GATGGTGATGGTGTCGCTTGGGATAGTGAACAATACACCGTTCCAGAAGTGCAAAGAATCACAAGAATGG
CCGCTTTCATGGCCCTACAACATGAGCCACCATTGCCTATTTGGTCCTTGGATAAAGCTAATGTTTTGGC
CTCTTCAAGATTATGGAGAAAAACTGTGGAGGAAACCATCAAGAACGAATTTCCTACATTGAAGGTTCAA
CATCAATTGATTGATTCTGCCGCCATGATCCTAGTTAAGAACCCAACCCACCTAAATGGTATTATAATCA
CCAGCAACATGTTTGGTGATATCATCTCCGATGAAGCCTCCGTTATCCCAGGTTCCTTGGGTTTGTTGCC
ATCTGCGTCCTTGGCCTCTTTGCCAGACAAGAACACCGCATTTGGTTTGTACGAACCATGCCACGGTTCT
GCTCCAGATTTGCCAAAGAATAAGGTCAACCCTATCGCCACTATCTTGTCTGCTGCAATGATGTTGAAAT
TGTCATTGAACTTGCCTGAAGAAGGTAAGGCCATTGAAGATGCAGTTAAAAAGGTTTTGGATGCAGGTAT
CAGAACTGGTGATTTAGGTGGTTCCAACAGTACCACCGAAGTCGGTGATGCTGTCGCCGAAGAAGTTAAG
AAAATCCTTGCTTAACCTGGAGGACCCTTCTCTTTAGACTATTCTACTCTTATGCACGTAAAAAATTCTA
GGAAATATGTATTAACTAGGAGTAAAATAACCGGCTAGTGGCATTCATATAGCCGTCTGTTTACATCTAC
ATCACACATTTCGAGTGTATATCTCGCAACGTTGGCGTTAAATAGGCAGGAGTACTCGTATCGCATGTCG
GTGCGACACGAAATTACAAAATGGAATATGTTCATAGGGTAGACGAAACTATATACGCAATCTACATACA
TTTATCAAGAAGGAGAAAAAGGAGGATGTAAAGGAATACAGGTAAGCAAATTGATACTAATGGCTCAACG
TGATAAGGAAAAAGAATTGCACTTTAACATTAATATTGACAAGGAGGAGGGCACCACACAAAAAGTTAGG
TGTAACAGAAAATCATGAAACTATGATTCCTAATTTATATATTGGAGGATTTTCTCTAAAAAAAAAAAAA
TACAACAAATAAAAAACACTCAATGACCTGACCATTTGATGGAGTTTAAGTCAATACCTTCTTGAACCAT
TTCCCATAATGGTGAAAGTTCCCTCAAGAATTTTACTCTGTCAGAAACGGCCTTAACGACGTAGTCGACC
TCCTCTTCAGTACTAAATCTACCAATACCAAATCTGATGGAAGAATGGGCTAATGCATCATCCTTACCCA
GCGCCGAGCGGCCGCTTATTTGCCGACTACCTTGGTGATCTCGCCTTTCACGTAGTGGACAAATTCTTCC
AACTGATCTGCGCGCGAGGCCAAGCGATCTTCTTCTTGTCCAAGATAAGCCTGTCTAGCTTCAAGTATGA
CGGGCTGATACTGGGCCGGCAGGCGCTCCATTGCCCAGTCGGCAGCGACATCCTTCGGCGCGATTTTGCC
GGTTACTGCGCTGTACCAAATGCGGGACAACGTAAGCACTACATTTCGCTCATCGCCAGCCCAGTCGGGC
GGCGAGTTCCATAGCGTTAAGGTTTCATTTAGCGCCTCAAATAGATCCTGTTCAGGAACCGGATCAAAGA
GTTCCTCCGCCGCTGGACCTACCAAGGCAACGCTATGTTCTCTTGCTTTTGTCAGCAAGATAGCCAGATC
AATGTCGATCGTGGCTGGCTCGAAGATACCCGCAAGAATGTCATTGCGCTGCCATTCTCCAAATTGCAGT
TCGCGCTTAGCTGGATAACGCCACGGAATGATGTCGTCGTGCACAACAATGGTGACTTCTACAGCGCGGA
GAATCTCGCTCTCTCCAGGGGAAGCCGAAGTTTCCAAAAGGTCGTTGATCAAAGCTCGCCGCGTTGTTTC
ATCAAGCCTTACGGTCACCGTAACCAGCAAATCAATATCACTGTGTGGCTTCAGGCCGCCATCCACTGCG
GAGCCGTACAAATGTACGGCCAGCAACGTCGGTTCGAGATGGCGCTCGATGACGCCAACTACCTCTGATA
GTTGAGTCGATACTTCGGCGATCACCGCTTCCCTCATAATGTTTAACTTTGTTTTAGGGCGACTGCCCTG
CTGCGTAACATCGTTGCTGCTCCATAACATCAAACATCGACCCACGGCGTAACGCGCTTGCTGCTTGGAT
GCCCGAGGCATAGACTGTACCCCAAAAAAACAGTCATAACAAGCCATGAAAACCGCCACTGCGCCGTTAC
CACCGCTGCGTTCGGTCAAGGTTCTGGACCAGTTGCGTGAGCGCATACGCTACTTGCATTACAGCTTACG
AACCGAACAGGCTTATGTCCACTGGGTTCGTGCCTTCATCCGTTTCCACGGTGTGCGTCACCCGGCAACC
TTGGGTAGCAGCGAAGTCGAGGCATTTCTGTCCTGGCTGGTCATGACCAAAATCCCTTAACGTGAGTTTT
CGTTCCACTGAGCGTCAGACCCCGTAGAAAAGATCAAAGGATCTTCTTGAGATCCTTTTTTTCTGCGCGT
AATCTGCTGCTTGCAAACAAAAAAACCACCGCTACCAGCGGTGGTTTGTTTGCCGGATCAAGAGCTACCA
ACTCTTTTTCCGAAGGTAACTGGCTTCAGCAGAGCGCAGATACCAAATACTGTTCTTCTAGTGTAGCCGT
AGTTAGGCCACCACTTCAAGAACTCTGTAGCACCGCCTACATACCTCGCTCTGCTAATCCTGTTACCAGT
GGCTGCTGCCAGTGGCGATAAGTCGTGTCTTACCGGGTTGGACTCAAGACGATAGTTACCGGATAAGGCG
CAGCGGTCGGGCTGAACGGGGGGTTCGTGCACACAGCCCAGCTTGGAGCGAACGACCTACACCGAACTGA
GATACCTACAGCGTGAGCTATGAGAAAGCGCCACGCTTCCCGAAGGGAGAAAGGCGGACAGGTATCCGGT
AAGCGGCAGGGTCGGAACAGGAGAGCGCACGAGGGAGCTTCCAGGGGGAAACGCCTGGTATCTTTATAGT
CCTGTCGGGTTTCGCCACCTCTGACTTGAGCGTCGATTTTTGTGATGCTCGTCAGGGGGGCGGAGCCTAT
GGAAAAACGCCAGCAACGCGGCCTTTTTACGGTTCCTGGCCTTTTGCTGGCCTTTTGCTCACATGTTCTT
TCCTGCGTTATCCCCTGATTCTGTGGATAACCGTGCGGCCGCCAATACCCAGAAGAACAGTAAAATAAAG
CAAGGTACGTGAAATTAATATTTTTAAATGGTTCTAACCGATGCCGAAGAACTGCGCAGTCCGGTTATAA
CGTCTGACATGTCCTTTTTTGATTTGGAATCCAACCACTCAAGTGACTCTGTTCATTTACTTTGCGAAAA
ATATACCCACAAATTGCCCATCGAAAGTGAATCGCAAACCACCTTCAGACTGGCACCGACAAAGCAAAGA
TTATACAGACAGAGTACTTTATACGTACCGTTAAGTCTCAAGCAAAGGGTTTTCTTATTTACTGAACGGG
TAAAGAGTATCTGGGCCGGCTTGCCAAGATGCAAACCGAATAAGTATTTCAAAGTTGCATTTGCCTTAGC
CGTCCTGACACCATTGGCTATTTGGATATTTTATATTGACTTTCGTGTACATTGATCACATCGACTGTTC
TATTGGCAAATGAACCACGGGCATTGACTATTTTTCAGGTTACTACTATATATTATCATCACGGGCAAGG
ATTGTA
Features (pLannotate 1.2.2; 12 found; start..end, strand, type, name):
    372..1085    +  CDS            superfolder GFP: GFP variant that folds robustly even when fused to poorly folded proteins (Pédelacq et al., 2006)
   1097..1168    +  terminator     rrnB T1 terminator: transcription terminator T1 from the E. coli rrnB gene
   1184..1211    +  terminator     T7Te terminator: phage T7 early transcription terminator
   1446..1523    +  CDS            YO192_YEAST (fragment): Experimental evidence at protein level: Swiss-Prot protein existence level 1. From Saccharomyces cerevisiae (strain ATCC 204508 / S288c) (Baker's yeast).
   1663..2070    +  promoter       LEU2 promoter: S. cerevisiae LEU2
   2071..3162    +  CDS            LEU2: LEU3_YEAST - Experimental evidence at protein level: Swiss-Prot protein existence level 1. Catalyzes the oxidation of 3-carboxy-2-hydroxy-4- methylpentanoate (3-isopropylmalate) to 3-carboxy-4-methyl-2- oxopentanoate. The product decarboxylates to 4-methyl-2 oxopentanoate. From Saccharomyces cerevisiae (strain ATCC 204508 / S288c) (Baker's yeast).
   3663..3854    -  CDS            NFS1 (fragment): NFS1_YEAST - Also known as SPL1 From Saccharomyces cerevisiae (strain ATCC 204508 / S288c) (Baker's yeast).
   3869..4657    -  CDS            aadA: S3AD_ECOLX - Experimental evidence at protein level: Swiss-Prot protein existence level 1. Mediates bacterial resistance to the antibiotics streptomycin and spectinomycin. From Escherichia coli.
   4664..4720    -  CDS            GmR (fragment): gentamycin acetyltransferase; aacC1; confers resistance to gentamycin
   4896..4919    -  promoter       Pc promoter (fragment): intI1 (promoter lies within the coding sequence); class 1 integron promoter
   5087..5675    +  rep_origin     ori: high-copy-number ColE1/pMB1/pBR322/pUC origin of replication
   5838..6212    +  CDS            YC021_YEAST: Protein predicted: Swiss-Prot protein existence level 4. From Saccharomyces cerevisiae (strain ATCC 204508 / S288c) (Baker's yeast).
