[The description below was written by a language model from this plasmid's Addgene catalogue record and pLannotate feature annotations shown in this document.]
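Description:
pLEU is a self-made, 6.3 kb yeast integrating backbone from a synthetic-biology toolkit, deposited as an empty vector and described as the parent from which a series of reporter plasmids was built. It is designed to insert into the LEU2 locus of Saccharomyces cerevisiae rather than to replicate in yeast: the feature table shows no yeast origin (no 2μ or CEN/ARS element). Stable maintenance in yeast therefore depends on chromosomal integration, with selection through the LEU2 marker, which restores leucine prototrophy in leu2 strains. In E. coli the plasmid is propagated from a high-copy ColE1/pUC-type origin and selected with spectinomycin. Resistance comes from the aadA gene, which appears to be driven by a class 1 integron Pc promoter fragment. The short gentamicin acetyltransferase fragment next to it is probably a remnant of the cassette's source.

The yeast portion consists of the LEU2 promoter and full LEU2 coding sequence. Fragments of nearby S. cerevisiae genes are also annotated (NFS1, YC021 and a short YO192 match). The NFS1 and YC021 sequences plausibly represent genomic sequence around LEU2 that serves as homology for targeted recombination, though the record does not define the homology arms. Although the catalogue lists no insert, the sequence contains a superfolder GFP open reading frame followed by the bacterial rrnB T1 and T7Te terminators. No promoter is annotated for it. This arrangement is consistent with a bacterial GFP dropout placeholder that is replaced when a reporter cassette is cloned in, but the record does not state this function.
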