Addgene plasmid #213846: pLEU
Purpose: (Empty Backbone) LEU integrating plasmid backbone used to create all of the reporter plasmids.
Depositing lab: James Collins. Depositing organization: Massachusetts Institute of Technology. Publication: A high-throughput synthetic biology approach for studying combinatorial chromatin-based transcriptional regulation. Alcantar MA, English MA, Valeri JA, Collins JJ. Mol Cell. 2024 Jun 20;84(12):2382-2396.e9. doi: 10.1016/j.molcel.2024.05.025. PubMed 38906116.
Backbone
  Vector backbone: self-made
  Vector type: Synthetic Biology
  Selectable markers: LEU2
Growth in bacteria
  Bacterial resistance: Spectinomycin, 50 μg/mL
  Growth temperature: 37°C
  Growth strain: NEB Stable
  Copy number: High Copy
Gene/Insert
  Gene/Insert name: None
Terms and licenses: Academic/Nonprofit Terms; Industry Terms: Not Available to Industry
Depositor comments: Backbone for integrating into the LEU2 locus.
How to cite: pLEU was a gift from James Collins (Addgene plasmid # 213846 ; http://n2t.net/addgene:213846 ; RRID:Addgene_213846)
